Addgene plasmid #211566: pLys57-3
Purpose: Amber Suppressor tRNA for Lysine (Isoleucine-derived)
Depositing lab: Aron Fenton & Liskin Swint-Kruse. Depositing organization: University of Kansas Medical Center. Publication: Amber Suppressor tRNA-Based Mutagenesis for Positional Semi-Saturated Mutagenesis with Natural Amino Acid Substitutions: An Approach for Mapping Positional Contributions to Protein Function. O’Neil PT, Zeczycki TN, Park K-T, Rodnin MV, Swint-Kruse L, Vincentelli R, Fenton AW. Biophysica. 2026; 6(4):72. 10.3390/biophysica6040072.
Backbone
  Vector backbone: pUC57
  Vector type: Bacterial Expression
Growth in bacteria
  Bacterial resistance: Ampicillin, 100 μg/mL
  Growth temperature: 37°C
  Growth strain: DH5alpha
  Copy number: High Copy
Gene/Insert
  Gene/Insert name: tRNALys
  Species: Synthetic
  Promoter: Synthetic (Miller 1986)
  Cloning method: Unknown
  Sequencing primers: 3′ M13R
Terms and licenses: Academic/Nonprofit Terms; Industry Terms: Not Available to Industry
Depositor comments: Synthesized
How to cite: pLys57-3 was a gift from Aron Fenton & Liskin Swint-Kruse (Addgene plasmid # 211566 ; http://n2t.net/addgene:211566 ; RRID:Addgene_211566)
