[The description below was written by a language model from this plasmid's Addgene catalogue record and pLannotate feature annotations shown in this document.]
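Description:
pLys57-3 is a small (about 2.7 kb) bacterial plasmid built on the pUC57 cloning backbone that carries a synthetic amber suppressor tRNA designed to insert lysine at UAG stop codons in E. coli. It replicates from the high-copy ColE1/pUC-type origin and is selected with ampicillin through the β-lactamase gene (AmpR) driven by its native bla promoter. The feature table also picks up short backbone remnants: fragments of the bom mobility region, rop and lacI, together with a lac promoter, lac operator and CAP binding site. These lac elements lie on the opposite strand from the tRNA and point away from it, so they appear to be leftover pUC57 sequence rather than the drivers of the insert.

The payload is a synthesized tRNA gene of roughly 76 nt, followed immediately by a short putative bacterial transcription terminator. The annotation software matches it to ileX, the E. coli isoleucine tRNA that reads AUA, which fits the catalogue description of an "isoleucine-derived" lysine suppressor, that is, a tRNA on an Ile-type scaffold that is recorded as delivering lysine at amber codons. The record gives the promoter only as a synthetic one; it is not annotated in the feature table, though it presumably sits in the unannotated stretch just upstream of the tRNA.

According to the record, the plasmid belongs to an amber suppressor tRNA-based mutagenesis approach. A single amber codon is placed at a position of interest in a target gene, which is then expressed alongside different suppressor tRNAs to yield different natural amino acid substitutions at that site, allowing positional contributions to protein function to be mapped without building each mutant individually.
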