Features (pLannotate 1.2.2; 11 found; start..end, strand, type, name):
    137..234     +  misc_feature   bom (fragment): basis of mobility region from pBR322
    338..413     +  tRNA           ileX: E. coli tRNA-Ile recognizing AUA; ileX
    420..449     +  terminator     bacterial terminator (fragment): putative bacterial transcription terminator
    493..509     -  protein_bind   lac operator: The lac repressor binds to the lac operator to inhibit transcription in E. coli. This inhibition can be relieved by adding lactose or isopropyl-β-D-thiogalactopyranoside (IPTG). lac repressor encoded by lacI
    517..547     -  promoter       lac promoter: promoter for the E. coli lac operon
    562..583     -  protein_bind   CAP binding site: CAP binding activates transcription in the presence of cAMP. E. coli catabolite activator protein
    596..688     -  CDS            lacI (fragment): lac repressor; lacI; The lac repressor binds to the lac operator to inhibit transcription in E. coli. This inhibition can be relieved by adding lactose or isopropyl-β-D-thiogalactopyranoside (IPTG).
    871..1459    -  rep_origin     ori: high-copy-number ColE1/pMB1/pBR322/pUC origin of replication
   1630..2490    -  CDS            AmpR: β-lactamase; bla; confers resistance to ampicillin, carbenicillin, and related antibiotics
   2491..2595    -  promoter       AmpR promoter: bla
   2690..35      +  CDS            rop (fragment) (across the origin): Rop protein, which maintains plasmids at low copy number; rop
>Addgene plasmid #211566 | pLys57-3 | addgene full sequence | sequence record 421057 | Addgene NGS Result
TCGCGCGTTTCGGTGATGACGGTGAAAACCTCTGACACATGCAGCTCCCGGAGACGGTCACAGCTTGTCT
GTAAGCGGATGCCGGGAGCAGACAAGCCCGTCAGGGCGCGTCAGCGGGTGTTGGCGGGTGTCGGGGCTGG
CTTAACTATGCGGCATCAGAGCAGATTGTACTGAGAGTGCACCATATGCGGTGTGAAATACCGCACAGAT
GCGTAAGGAGAAAATACCGCATCATAGGCGCCGCTTCTTTGAGCGAACGATCAAAAATAAGTGGGGCCCC
ATCAAAAAAATATTCTCAACATAAAAAACTTTGTGTAATACTTGTAACGCTGAATTCGGCCCCTTAGCTC
AGTGGTTAGAGCAAGCGACTCTAAATCGCTTGGTCGCTGGTTCAAGTCCAGCAGGGGCCACCACTGCAGA
TCCTTAGCGAAAGCTAAGGATTTTTTTTAAGCTTCGGGCGTAATCATGGTCATAGCTGTTTCCTGTGTGA
AATTGTTATCCGCTCACAATTCCACACAACATACGAGCCGGAAGCATAAAGTGTAAAGCCTGGGGTGCCT
AATGAGTGAGCTAACTCACATTAATTGCGTTGCGCTCACTGCCCGCTTTCCAGTCGGGAAACCTGTCGTG
CCAGCTGCATTAATGAATCGGCCAACGCGCGGGGAGAGGCGGTTTGCGTATTGGGCGCTCTTCCGCTTCC
TCGCTCACTGACTCGCTGCGCTCGGTCGTTCGGCTGCGGCGAGCGGTATCAGCTCACTCAAAGGCGGTAA
TACGGTTATCCACAGAATCAGGGGATAACGCAGGAAAGAACATGTGAGCAAAAGGCCAGCAAAAGGCCAG
GAACCGTAAAAAGGCCGCGTTGCTGGCGTTTTTCCATAGGCTCCGCCCCCCTGACGAGCATCACAAAAAT
CGACGCTCAAGTCAGAGGTGGCGAAACCCGACAGGACTATAAAGATACCAGGCGTTTCCCCCTGGAAGCT
CCCTCGTGCGCTCTCCTGTTCCGACCCTGCCGCTTACCGGATACCTGTCCGCCTTTCTCCCTTCGGGAAG
CGTGGCGCTTTCTCATAGCTCACGCTGTAGGTATCTCAGTTCGGTGTAGGTCGTTCGCTCCAAGCTGGGC
TGTGTGCACGAACCCCCCGTTCAGCCCGACCGCTGCGCCTTATCCGGTAACTATCGTCTTGAGTCCAACC
CGGTAAGACACGACTTATCGCCACTGGCAGCAGCCACTGGTAACAGGATTAGCAGAGCGAGGTATGTAGG
CGGTGCTACAGAGTTCTTGAAGTGGTGGCCTAACTACGGCTACACTAGAAGAACAGTATTTGGTATCTGC
GCTCTGCTGAAGCCAGTTACCTTCGGAAAAAGAGTTGGTAGCTCTTGATCCGGCAAACAAACCACCGCTG
GTAGCGGTGGTTTTTTTGTTTGCAAGCAGCAGATTACGCGCAGAAAAAAAGGATCTCAAGAAGATCCTTT
GATCTTTTCTACGGGGTCTGACGCTCAGTGGAACGAAAACTCACGTTAAGGGATTTTGGTCATGAGATTA
TCAAAAAGGATCTTCACCTAGATCCTTTTAAATTAAAAATGAAGTTTTAAATCAATCTAAAGTATATATG
AGTAAACTTGGTCTGACAGTTACCAATGCTTAATCAGTGAGGCACCTATCTCAGCGATCTGTCTATTTCG
TTCATCCATAGTTGCCTGACTCCCCGTCGTGTAGATAACTACGATACGGGAGGGCTTACCATCTGGCCCC
AGTGCTGCAATGATACCGCGAGATCCACGCTCACCGGCTCCAGATTTATCAGCAATAAACCAGCCAGCCG
GAAGGGCCGAGCGCAGAAGTGGTCCTGCAACTTTATCCGCCTCCATCCAGTCTATTAATTGTTGCCGGGA
AGCTAGAGTAAGTAGTTCGCCAGTTAATAGTTTGCGCAACGTTGTTGCCATTGCTACAGGCATCGTGGTG
TCACGCTCGTCGTTTGGTATGGCTTCATTCAGCTCCGGTTCCCAACGATCAAGGCGAGTTACATGATCCC
CCATGTTGTGCAAAAAAGCGGTTAGCTCCTTCGGTCCTCCGATCGTTGTCAGAAGTAAGTTGGCCGCAGT
GTTATCACTCATGGTTATGGCAGCACTGCATAATTCTCTTACTGTCATGCCATCCGTAAGATGCTTTTCT
GTGACTGGTGAGTACTCAACCAAGTCATTCTGAGAATAGTGTATGCGGCGACCGAGTTGCTCTTGCCCGG
CGTCAATACGGGATAATACCGCGCCACATAGCAGAACTTTAAAAGTGCTCATCATTGGAAAACGTTCTTC
GGGGCGAAAACTCTCAAGGATCTTACCGCTGTTGAGATCCAGTTCGATGTAACCCACTCGTGCACCCAAC
TGATCTTCAGCATCTTTTACTTTCACCAGCGTTTCTGGGTGAGCAAAAACAGGAAGGCAAAATGCCGCAA
AAAAGGGAATAAGGGCGACACGGAAATGTTGAATACTCATACTCTTCCTTTTTCAATATTATTGAAGCAT
TTATCAGGGTTATTGTCTCATGAGCGGATACATATTTGAATGTATTTAGAAAAATAAACAAATAGGGGTT
CCGCGCACATTTCCCCGAAAAGTGCCACCTGACGTCTAAGAAACCATTATTATCATGACATTAACCTATA
AAAATAGGCGTATCACGAGGCCCTTTCGTC
